>Addgene plasmid #43635 | III-GGAA | depositor partial sequence | sequence record 58900 | III-GGAA sequence 426 bps
CGTCTCGGCTCACCCCAGAGCAGGTTGTGGCAATCGCGAGCAATAACGGCGGAAAACAGGCTTTGGAAAC
GGTGCAGAGGCTCCTTCCAGTGCTGTGCCAAGCGCACGGCCTCACCCCAGAGCAGGTCGTGGCAATCGCG
AGCAATAACGGCGGAAAACAGGCTTTGGAAACGGTGCAGAGGCTCCTTCCAGTGCTGTGCCAAGCGCACG
GCCTCACCCCAGAGCAGGTCGTGGCAATCGCCTCCAACATTGGCGGGAAACAGGCACTCGAGACTGTCCA
GCGCCTGCTTCCCGTGCTGTGCCAAGCGCACGGATTAACCCCAGAGCAGGTCGTGGCAATCGCCTCCAAC
ATTGGCGGGAAACAGGCACTCGAGACTGTCCAGCGCCTGCTTCCCGTGCTGTGCCAAGCGCACGGACTCA
GAGACG
