>Addgene plasmid #43635 | III-GGAA | addgene partial sequence | sequence record 61707 | M13-F20 5'-TGTAAAACGACGGCCAGT-3'
CGATTGGGCCCTCTGATGCATGCTCGAGCGGCCGCCAGTGTGATGGATATCTGCAGAATTCGCCCTTGCC
GTCCTAGCGCGTCTCGGCTCACCCCAGAGCAGGTTGTGGCAATCGCGAGCAATAACGGCGGAAAACAGGC
TTTGGAAACGGTGCAGAGGCTCCTTCCAGTGCTGTGCCAAGCGCACGGCCTCACCCCAGAGCAGGTCGTG
GCAATCGCGAGCAATAACGGCGGAAAACAGGCTTTGGAAACGGTGCAGAGGCTCCTTCCAGTGCTGTGCC
AAGCGCACGGCCTCACCCCAGAGCAGGTCGTGGCAATCGCCTCCAACATTGGCGGGAAACAGGCACTCGA
GACTGTCCAGCGCCTGCTTCCCGTGCTGTGCCAAGCGCACGGATTAACCCCAGAGCAGGTCGTGGCAATC
GCCTCCAACATTGGCGGGAAACAGGCACTCGAGACTGTCCAGCGCCTGCTTCCCGTGCTGTGCCAAGCGC
ACGGACTCAGAGACGTGGGCACAGGAAAGAAGGGCGAATTCCAGCACACTGGCGGCCGTTACTAGTGGAT
CCGAGCTCGGTACCAAGCTTGATGCATAGCTTGAGTATTCTATAGTGTCACCTAAATAGCTTGGCGTAAT
CATGGTCATAGCTGTTTCCTGTGTGAAATTGTTATCCGCTCACAATTCCACACAACATACGAGCCGGAAG
CATAAAGTGTAAAGCCTGGGGTGCCTAATGAGTGAGCTAACTCACATTAATTGCGTTGCGCTCACTGCCC
GCTTTCCAGTCGGGAAACCTGTCGTGCCAGCTGCATTAATGAATCGGCCAACGCGCGGGGAGAGGCGGTT
TGCGTATTGGGCGCTCTTCCGCTTCCTCGCTCACTGACTCGCTGCGCTCGGTCGTTCGGCTGCGGCGAGC
GGTATCAGCTCACTCAAAGGCGGTAATACGGTTATCCACAGAATC
