[The description below was written by a language model from this plasmid's Addgene catalogue record.]
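Description:
III-GGAA is a bacterial cloning plasmid built on the commercial pCRII-TOPO backbone (about 4 kb without insert), into which a 426 bp synthetic fragment was introduced by TOPO cloning. It is a high-copy plasmid maintained in E. coli and carries both ampicillin and kanamycin resistance markers, as is standard for this backbone, so either or both drugs can be used for selection. The insert lies between priming sites for T7 and M13 reverse, which are the listed sequencing primers. No feature table accompanies the record, so the origin of replication and the other backbone elements are not itemised here.

The insert is described only by its name and as synthetic. The associated publication reports a TALEN genome-editing system for generating human stem cell-based disease models. In that context, the name suggests that this plasmid is one member of a library of pre-assembled TAL effector repeat modules. "GGAA" would then denote the four target nucleotides recognised by a block of four repeats, and "III" the position of that block in the final array. The 426 bp size is roughly what four TAL repeats of about 34 amino acids each plus short flanks would occupy. This reading is an inference, however, because the record does not state the repeat composition, the repeat-variable diresidues or the assembly scheme. The plasmid has no eukaryotic promoter or expression function noted. It appears to serve purely as a storage and source vector, with the module excised or amplified from it and combined with other position-specific modules to build full-length TALEN DNA-binding domains in a separate expression vector.
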