Addgene plasmid #43635: III-GGAA
Depositing lab: Chad Cowan & Kiran Musunuru. Depositing organization: Harvard University. Publication: A TALEN Genome-Editing System for Generating Human Stem Cell-Based Disease Models. Ding Q, Lee YK, Schaefer EA, Peters DT, Veres A, Kim K, Kuperwasser N, Motola DL, Meissner TB, Hendriks WT, Trevisan M, Gupta RM, Moisan A, Banks E, Friesen M, Schinzel RT, Xia F, Tang A, Xia Y, Figueroa E, Wann A, Ahfeldt T, Daheron L, Zhang F, Rubin LL, Peng LF, Chung RT, Musunuru K, Cowan CA. Cell Stem Cell. 2012 Dec 12. pii: S1934-5909(12)00645-5. doi: 10.1016/j.stem.2012.11.011. PubMed 23246482.
Backbone
  Vector backbone: pCRII-TOPO
  Backbone manufacturer: Invitrogen
  Backbone size w/o insert (bp): 3973
  Vector type: Bacterial Cloning
Growth in bacteria
  Bacterial resistance: Ampicillin and Kanamycin, 100 & 50 μg/mL
  Growth temperature: 37°C
  Growth strain: Top10
  Copy number: High Copy
Gene/Insert
  Gene/Insert name: III-GGAA
  Species: Synthetic
  Insert size (bp): 426
  Cloning method: TOPO Cloning
  Sequencing primers: 5′ T7; 3′ M13-rev
Terms and licenses: Academic/Nonprofit Terms; Industry Terms: Not Available to Industry
How to cite: III-GGAA was a gift from Chad Cowan & Kiran Musunuru (Addgene plasmid # 43635 ; http://n2t.net/addgene:43635 ; RRID:Addgene_43635)
